>Addgene plasmid #13902 | RCAS(A) mPax1 (CT#1039) | addgene partial sequence | sequence record 20127 | 13902 with RCAS-F
ATTCTAGACCACTGTGGCCAGGCGGTAGCTGGGACGTGCAGCCGACCACCGCCAATGGAGCAGACGTACG
GCGAAGTGAACCAACTTGGTGGCGTGTTCGTCAACGGCCGTCCCCTGCCCAATGCCATCCGCCTACGAAT
CGTGGAGCTAGCACAGCTGGGTATCCGACCCTGTGACATCAGTAGGCAACTGCGGGTCTCTCATGGCTGC
GTGAGCAAAATCCTGGCGCGCTACAACGAGACCGGCTCCATCCTGCCCGGGGCCATCGGGGGCAGCAAAC
CTCGAGTTACCACCCCCAATGTAGTGAAGCACATCCGGGACTACAAACAGGGGGATCCTGGCATCTTTGC
CTGG
