[The description below was written by a language model from this plasmid's Addgene catalogue record.]
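Description:
RCAS(A) mPax1 is a replication-competent avian retroviral vector built on the RCASBP(A) backbone (about 11.6 kb without insert) and carrying mouse Pax1. RCAS vectors are derived from Rous sarcoma virus: the src oncogene is replaced by a cloning site, while the viral gag, pol and env genes are retained, so that virus produced from the proviral plasmid can spread from cell to cell in susceptible avian tissue. The "BP" designation refers to the Bryan high-titer polymerase variant of the backbone, and "(A)" denotes the subgroup A envelope, which determines which avian cells can be infected. In this vector family the inserted gene is normally expressed from the viral LTR through a spliced message, although the record itself lists no promoter and includes no feature table. In bacteria the plasmid is maintained at high copy number under ampicillin selection.

The insert is roughly 1 kb and was cloned into the ClaI site, with ClaI preserved on both sides. Because a single enzyme flanks the insert, orientation is not dictated by the cloning strategy. The depositor describes it as a full-length RT-PCR product whose encoded protein matches a Pax1 entry that begins at the methionine corresponding to residue 83 of the current NCBI reference sequence, so it is N-terminally shorter than that reference. No epitope tag or reporter is recorded. Pax1 is a paired-box transcription factor, and the construct is suited to misexpressing it in avian cells or embryos. The associated publication concerns a somitic compartment of tendon progenitors.
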