Addgene plasmid #13902: RCAS(A) mPax1 (CT#1039)
Depositing lab: Cliff Tabin. Depositing organization: Harvard Medical School. Publication: A somitic compartment of tendon progenitors. Brent AE, Schweitzer R, Tabin CJ. Cell. 2003 Apr 18. 113(2):235-48. 10.1016/S0092-8674(03)00268-X PubMed 12705871.
Backbone
  Vector backbone: RCASBP(A)
  Backbone size w/o insert (bp): 11600
  Vector type: Retroviral ; avian expression
Growth in bacteria
  Bacterial resistance: Ampicillin, 100 μg/mL
  Growth temperature: 37°C
  Growth strain: DH5alpha
  Copy number: High Copy
Gene/Insert
  Gene/Insert name: Pax1
  Species: M. musculus (mouse)
  Insert size (bp): 1000
  Entrez Gene: Pax1 (a.k.a. Pax-1, hbs, hunchback, un, undulated, wt)
  Cloning method: Restriction Enzyme; 5′ cloning site ClaI (not destroyed); 3′ cloning site ClaI (not destroyed)
  Sequencing primers: 5′ RCAS-F
Terms and licenses: Academic/Nonprofit Terms; Industry Terms: Not Available to Industry
Depositor comments: Full length RT-PCR product. Protein matches CAB38370.1, which begins at M83 compared to the NCBI reference sequence [NM_008780.2].
How to cite: RCAS(A) mPax1 (CT#1039) was a gift from Cliff Tabin (Addgene plasmid # 13902 ; http://n2t.net/addgene:13902 ; RRID:Addgene_13902)
